Addgene plasmid #152170: pGBW-m4133363
Purpose: Mammalian expression plasmid for SARS-CoV-2 E (envelope)
Depositing lab: Ginkgo Bioworks & Benjie Chen. Depositing organization: Ginkgo Bioworks.
Backbone
  Vector backbone: pTwist_CMV_Hygro_6
  Backbone size w/o insert (bp): 6525
  Vector type: Mammalian Expression
  Selectable markers: Hygromycin
Growth in bacteria
  Bacterial resistance: Ampicillin, 100 μg/mL
  Growth temperature: 37°C
  Growth strain: DH5alpha
  Copy number: High Copy
Gene/Insert
  Gene/Insert name: SARS-CoV-2 E (envelope) (alt names: envelope protein; E protein)
  Species: Severe acute respiratory syndrome coronavirus 2
  Insert size (bp): 221
  Mutation: wt
  Entrez Gene: E (a.k.a. GU280_gp04)
  Promoter: CMV
  Tag / fusion protein: Cleavable TEV;TRX (C terminal on backbone)
  Cloning method: Unknown
Resource information
  A portion of this plasmid was derived from a plasmid made by: GinkgoBioworks
Depositor comments: NCBI reference sequence: YP_009724392.1
How to cite: pGBW-m4133363 was a gift from Ginkgo Bioworks & Benjie Chen (Addgene plasmid # 152170 ; http://n2t.net/addgene:152170 ; RRID:Addgene_152170)
