[The description below was written by a language model from this plasmid's Addgene catalogue record and pLannotate feature annotations shown in this document.]
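Description:
pGBW-m4133363 is a mammalian expression plasmid for the wild-type envelope (E) protein of SARS-CoV-2, built on the pTwist_CMV_Hygro_6 backbone. It is propagated in E. coli as a high-copy plasmid through a ColE1/pUC-type origin and selected with ampicillin via a full-length β-lactamase gene. For selection in mammalian cells it carries a separate cassette in which the human ubiquitin C promoter drives hygromycin B phosphotransferase, followed by a synthetic polyadenylation signal.

The expression unit wraps around the origin of the circular sequence numbering. The CMV immediate-early enhancer and promoter elements sit at the end of the annotated sequence and read into the short E coding region at the start. E is a small viroporin involved in virion morphogenesis and assembly. It is followed in the same orientation by E. coli thioredoxin (trxA) and a 6xHis tag. The catalogue lists the C-terminal fusion as a cleavable TEV site plus TRX. The TEV site is not annotated separately in the feature table but would fit the short gap between E and trxA, and the His tag appears only in the annotation. Such an arrangement would give an E–thioredoxin–His fusion suited to affinity capture, with the fusion partner removable by protease.

An SV40 poly(A) region lies downstream of the fusion, though it is annotated on the opposite strand. Bacterial T7 and rrnG terminators, synthetic poly(A) signals and short β-globin insulator elements flank the cassettes, presumably to limit transcriptional read-through between units. The record gives no use beyond expressing E in mammalian cells.
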