Features (pLannotate 1.2.2; 21 found; start..end, strand, type, name):
      5..229     +  CDS            E: VEMP_SARS2 - Experimental evidence at protein level: Swiss-Prot protein existence level 1. Plays a central role in virus morphogenesis and assembly. Acts as a viroporin and self-assembles in host membranes forming pentameric protein-lipid pores that allow ion transport. Also plays a role in the induction of apoptosis (By similarity). Regulates the localization of S protein at cis-Golgi, the place of virus budding (PubMed:33229438). May act by slowing down the cell secretory pathway (PubMed:33229438). May interfere with tight-junction stability by interacting with host MPP5. This would result i
    251..577     +  CDS            trxA: THIO_ECO57 - Experimental evidence at protein level: Swiss-Prot protein existence level 1. Participates in various redox reactions through the reversible oxidation of its active center dithiol to a disulfide and catalyzes dithiol-disulfide exchange reactions. From Escherichia coli O157:H7.
    599..616     +  CDS            6xHis: 6xHis affinity tag
    709..830     -  polyA_signal   SV40 poly(A) signal: SV40 polyadenylation signal
    853..922     -  CDS            large T antigen (fragment): large T antigen from SV40 (simian virus 40)
    945..991     +  terminator     T7 terminator: transcription terminator for bacteriophage T7 RNA polymerase
   1021..1157    +  terminator     rrnG terminator: transcription terminator from the E. coli ribosomal RNA rrnG operon (Albrechtsen et al., 1991)
   1202..1273    +  misc_feature   3' β-globin insulator: insulator downstream of the human β-globin locus (Farrell et al., 2002)
   1499..2087    -  rep_origin     ori: high-copy-number ColE1/pMB1/pBR322/pUC origin of replication
   2259..2323    -  CDS            bla(M) (fragment): β-lactamase lacking the signal sequence; bla(M); allows cytosolic expression of β-lactamase
   2587..3796    +  promoter       UbC promoter: human ubiquitin C promoter
   3806..4827    +  CDS            HygR (fragment): hygromycin B phosphotransferase confers resistance to hygromycin
   4855..4903    +  polyA_signal   poly(A) signal: synthetic polyadenylation signal
   5169..6029    +  CDS            AmpR: β-lactamase; bla; confers resistance to ampicillin, carbenicillin, and related antibiotics
   6042..6178    +  terminator     rrnG terminator: transcription terminator from the E. coli ribosomal RNA rrnG operon (Albrechtsen et al., 1991)
   6323..6394    +  misc_feature   5' β-globin insulator: insulator upstream of the human β-globin locus (Farrell et al., 2002)
   6399..6445    -  terminator     T7 terminator: transcription terminator for bacteriophage T7 RNA polymerase
   6463..6511    -  polyA_signal   poly(A) signal: synthetic polyadenylation signal
   6592..6895    +  enhancer       CMV enhancer: human cytomegalovirus immediate early enhancer
   6968..6985    -  promoter       CMV promoter (fragment): human cytomegalovirus (CMV) immediate early promoter
   7048..7099    +  promoter       CMVd2 promoter: truncated human cytomegalovirus (CMV) immediate early promoter that yields moderately reduced expression relative to the full-length promoter
>Addgene plasmid #152170 | pGBW-m4133363 | depositor full sequence | sequence record 295182 | Full Sequence
CACCATGTACTCATTCGTTTCGGAAGAGACAGGTACGTTAATAGTTAATAGCGTACTTCTTTTTCTTGCT
TTCGTGGTATTCTTGCTAGTTACACTAGCCATCCTTACTGCGCTTCGATTGTGTGCGTACTGCTGCAATA
TTGTTAACGTGAGTCTTGTAAAACCTTCTTTTTACGTTTACTCTCGTGTTAAAAATCTGAATTCTTCTAG
AGTTCCTGATCTTCTGGTCGAAAACCTTTACTTTCAGTCGATGAGTGACAAAATCATTCATCTAACCGAT
GACTCCTTTGATACAGACGTGTTGAAGGCCGATGGTGCGATACTGGTAGATTTCTGGGCTGAATGGTGTG
GCCCGTGCAAGATGATCGCACCCATTCTGGACGAGATCGCCGACGAGTATCAAGGAAAATTAACTGTCGC
TAAGCTTAATATAGATCAGAACCCAGGGACGGCACCTAAATACGGCATCAGGGGAATACCTACCCTCCTG
CTCTTTAAGAATGGGGAAGTTGCCGCGACAAAAGTGGGAGCCCTGTCTAAGGGCCAGCTAAAAGAGTTCT
TGGACGCTAACCTGGCAGGTTCAGGCTCGGGGCACATGCACCATCACCATCACCATAGCAGCGGGCTCGT
GCCACGCGGCTAAGGATCCGCAGGCCTCTGCTAGCTTGACTGACTGAGATACAGCGTACCTTCAGCTCAC
AGACATGATAAGATACATTGATGAGTTTGGACAAACCACAACTAGAATGCAGTGAAAAAAATGCTTTATT
TGTGAAATTTGTGATGCTATTGCTTTATTTGTAACCATTATAAGCTGCAATAAACAAGTTAACAACAACA
ATTGCATTCATTTTATGTTTCAGGTTCAGGGGGAGGTGTGGGAGGTTTTTTAAAGCAAGTAAAACCTCTA
CAAATGTGGTATTGGCCCATCTCTATCGGTATCGTAGCATAACCCCTTGGGGCCTCTAAACGGGTCTTGA
GGGGTTTTTTGTGCCCCTCGGGCCGGATTGCTATCTACCGGCATTGGCGCAGAAAAAAATGCCTGATGCG
ACGCTGCGCGTCTTATACTCCCACATATGCCAGATTCAGCAACGGATACGGCTTCCCCAACTTGCCCACT
TCCATACGTGTCCTCCTTACCAGAAATTTATCCTTAAGGTCGTCAGCTATCCTGCAGGCGATCTCTCGAT
TTCGATCAAGACATTCCTTTAATGGTCTTTTCTGGACACCACTAGGGGTCAGAAGTAGTTCATCAAACTT
TCTTCCCTCCCTAATCTCATTGGTTACCTTGGGCTATCGAAACTTAATTAACCAGTCAAGTCAGCTACTT
GGCGAGATCGACTTGTCTGGGTTTCGACTACGCTCAGAATTGCGTCAGTCAAGTTCGATCTGGTCCTTGC
TATTGCACCCGTTCTCCGATTACGAGTTTCATTTAAATCATGTGAGCAAAAGGCCAGCAAAAGGCCAGGA
ACCGTAAAAAGGCCGCGTTGCTGGCGTTTTTCCATAGGCTCCGCCCCCCTGACGAGCATCACAAAAATCG
ACGCTCAAGTCAGAGGTGGCGAAACCCGACAGGACTATAAAGATACCAGGCGTTTCCCCCTGGAAGCTCC
CTCGTGCGCTCTCCTGTTCCGACCCTGCCGCTTACCGGATACCTGTCCGCCTTTCTCCCTTCGGGAAGCG
TGGCGCTTTCTCATAGCTCACGCTGTAGGTATCTCAGTTCGGTGTAGGTCGTTCGCTCCAAGCTGGGCTG
TGTGCACGAACCCCCCGTTCAGCCCGACCGCTGCGCCTTATCCGGTAACTATCGTCTTGAGTCCAACCCG
GTAAGACACGACTTATCGCCACTGGCAGCAGCCACTGGTAACAGGATTAGCAGAGCGAGGTATGTAGGCG
GTGCTACAGAGTTCTTGAAGTGGTGGCCTAACTACGGCTACACTAGAAGAACAGTATTTGGTATCTGCGC
TCTGCTGAAGCCAGTTACCTTCGGAAAAAGAGTTGGTAGCTCTTGATCCGGCAAACAAACCACCGCTGGT
AGCGGTGGTTTTTTTGTTTGCAAGCAGCAGATTACGCGCAGAAAAAAAGGATCTCAAGAAGATCCTTTGA
TCTTTTCTACGGGGTCTGACGCTCAGTGGAACGAAAACTCACGTTAAGGGATTTTGGTCATGAGATTATC
AAAAAGGATCTTCACCTAGATCCTTTTAAATTAAAAATGAAGTTTTAAATCAATCTAAAGTATATATGAG
TAAACTTGGTCTGACAGTTACCAATGCTTAATCAGTGAGGCACCTATCTCAGCGATCTGTCTATTTCGTT
CATCCATAGTTGCATTTAAATTTCCGAACTCTCCAAGGCCCTCGTCGGAAAATCTTCAAACCTTTCGTCC
GATCCATCTTGCAGGCTACCTCTCGAACGAACTATCGCAAGTCTCTTGGCCGGCCTTGCGCCTTGGCTAT
TGCTTGGCAGCGCCTATCGCCAGGTATTACTCCAATCCCGAATATCCGAGATCGGGATCACCCGAGAGAA
GTTCAACCTACATCCTCAATCCCGATCTATCCGAGATCCGAGGAATATCGAAATCGGGGCGCGCCTGGCC
TCCGCGCCGGGTTTTGGCGCCTCCCGCGGGCGCCCCCCTCGTCACGGCGAGCGCTGCCACGTCAGACGAA
GGGCGCAGGAGCGTCCTGATCCTTCCGCCCGGACGCTCAGGACAGCGGCCCGCTGCTCATAAGACTCGGC
CTTAGAACCCCAGTATCAGCAGAAGGACATTTTAGGACGGGACTTGGGTGACTCTAGGGCACTGGTTTTC
TTTCCAGAGAGCGGAACAGGCGAGGAAAAGTAGTCCCTTCTCGGCGATTCTGCGGAGGGATCTCCGTGGG
GCGGTGAACGCCGATGATTATATAAGGACGCGCCGGGTGTGGCACAGCTAGTTCCGTCGCAGCCGGGATT
TGGGTCGCGGTTCTTGTTTGTGGATCGCTGTGATCGTCACTTGGTGAGTAGCGGGCTGCTGGGCTGGCCG
GGGCTTTCGTGGCCGCCGGGCCGCTCGGTGGGACGGAAGCGTGTGGAGAGACCGCCAAGGGCTGTAGTCT
GGGTCCGCGAGCAAGGTTGCCCTGAACTGGGGGTTGGGGGGAGCGCAGCAAAATGGCGGCTGTTCCCGAG
TCTTGAATGGAAGACGCTTGTGAGGCGGGCTGTGAGGTCGTTGAAACAAGGTGGGGGGCATGGTGGGCGG
CAAGAACCCAAGGTCTTGAGCCCTTCGCTAATGCGGGAAAGCTCTTATTCGGGTGAGATGGGCTGGGCAC
CATCTGGGGACCCTGACGTGAAGTTTGTCACTGACTGGAGAACTCGGTTTGTCGTCTGTTGCGGGGGCGG
CAGTTATGGCGGTGCCGTTGGGCAGTGCACCCGTACCTTTGGGAGCGCGCGCCCTCGTCGTGTCGTGACG
TCACCCGTTCTGTTGGCTTATAATGCAGGGTGGGGCCACCTGCCGGTAGGTGTGCGGTAGGCTTTTCTCC
GTCGCAGGACGCAGGGTTCGGGCCTAGGGTAGGCTCTCCTGAATCGACAGGCGCCGGACCTCTGGTGAGG
GGAGGGATAAGTGAGGCGTCAGTTTCTTTGGTCGGTTTTATGTACCTATCTTCTTAAGTAGCTGAAGCTC
CGGTTTTGAACTATGCGCTCGGGGTTGGCGAGTGTGTTTTGTGAAGTTTTTTAGGCACCTTTTGAAATGT
AATCATTTGGGTCAATATGTAATTTTCAGTGTTAGACTTGTAAATTGTCCGCTAAATTCTGGCCGTTTTT
GGCTTTTTTGTTAGACAACATGGGTAAAAAGCCTGAACTCACCGCGACGTCTGTCGAGAAGTTTCTGATC
GAAAAGTTCGACAGCGTCTCCGACCTGATGCAGCTCTCGGAGGGCGAAGAATCTCGTGCTTTCAGCTTCG
ATGTAGGAGGGCGTGGATATGTCCTGCGGGTAAATAGCTGCGCCGATGGTTTCTACAAAGATCGTTATGT
TTATCGGCACTTTGCATCCGCCGCGCTCCCGATTCCGGAAGTGCTTGACATTGGGGAGTTCAGCGAGAGC
CTGACCTATTGCATCTCCCGCCGTGCACAGGGTGTCACGTTGCAAGACCTGCCTGAAACCGAACTGCCCG
CTGTTCTGCAGCCGGTCGCGGAGGCAATGGATGCCATCGCTGCCGCCGATCTTAGCCAGACGAGCGGGTT
CGGCCCATTCGGACCGCAAGGAATCGGTCAATACACTACATGGCGTGATTTCATATGCGCGATTGCTGAT
CCCCATGTGTATCACTGGCAAACTGTGATGGACGACACCGTCAGTGCGTCCGTCGCGCAGGCTCTCGATG
AGCTGATGCTTTGGGCCGAGGACTGCCCCGAAGTCCGGCACCTCGTGCACGCGGATTTCGGCTCCAACAA
TGTCCTGACGGACAATGGCCGCATAACAGCGGTCATTGACTGGAGCGAGGCGATGTTCGGGGATTCCCAA
TACGAGGTCGCCAACATCTTCTTCTGGAGGCCGTGGTTGGCTTGTATGGAGCAGCAGACGCGCTACTTCG
AGCGGAGGCATCCGGAGCTTGCAGGATCGCCCCGGCTCCGGGCGTATATGCTCCGCATTGGTCTTGACCA
ACTCTATCAGAGCTTGGTTGACGGCAATTTCGATGATGCAGCTTGGGCGCAGGGTCGATGCGACGCAATC
GTCCGATCCGGAGCCGGGACTGTCGGGCGTACACAAATCGCCCGCAGAAGCGCCGCCGTCTGGACCGATG
GCTGTGTAGAAGTACTCGCCGATAGTGGAAACCGACGCCCCAGCACTCGTCCGAGGGCAAAGGAATAAGC
TAGTATGTAAGCCTAGTCTTAGATAATAAAATCGCTATCCATCGAAGATGGATGTGTGTTGGTTTTTTGT
GTGTGTAACGCTAGGCGCGCCTGGTGTACCGAGAACGATCCTCTCAGTGCGAGTCTCGACGATCCATATC
GTTGCTTGGCAGTCAGCCAGTCGGAATCCAGCTTGGGACCCAGGAAGTCCAATCGTCAGATATTGTACTC
AAGCCTGGTCACGGCAGCGTACCGATCTGTTTAAACCTAGATATTGATAGTCTGATCGGTCAACGTATAA
TCGAGTCCTAGCTTTTGCAAACATCTATCAAGAGACAGGATCAGCAGGAGGCTTTCGCATGAGTATTCAA
CATTTCCGTGTCGCCCTTATTCCCTTTTTTGCGGCATTTTGCCTTCCTGTTTTTGCTCACCCAGAAACGC
TGGTGAAAGTAAAAGATGCTGAAGATCAGTTGGGTGCGCGAGTGGGTTACATCGAACTGGATCTCAACAG
CGGTAAGATCCTTGAGAGTTTTCGCCCCGAAGAACGCTTTCCAATGATGAGCACTTTTAAAGTTCTGCTA
TGTGGCGCGGTATTATCCCGTATTGACGCCGGGCAAGAGCAACTCGGTCGCCGCATACACTATTCTCAGA
ATGACTTGGTTGAGTATTCACCAGTCACAGAAAAGCATCTTACGGATGGCATGACAGTAAGAGAATTATG
CAGTGCTGCCATAACCATGAGTGATAACACTGCGGCCAACTTACTTCTGACAACGATTGGAGGACCGAAG
GAGCTAACCGCTTTTTTGCACAACATGGGGGATCATGTAACTCGCCTTGATCGTTGGGAACCGGAGCTGA
ATGAAGCCATACCAAACGACGAGCGTGACACCACGATGCCTGTAGCAATGGCAACAACCTTGCGTAAACT
ATTAACTGGCGAACTACTTACTCTAGCTTCCCGGCAACAGTTGATAGACTGGATGGAGGCGGATAAAGTT
GCAGGACCACTTCTGCGCTCGGCCCTTCCGGCTGGCTGGTTTATTGCTGATAAATCTGGAGCCGGTGAGC
GTGGGTCTCGCGGTATCATTGCAGCACTGGGGCCAGATGGTAAGCCCTCCCGTATCGTAGTTATCTACAC
GACGGGGAGTCAGGCAACTATGGATGAACGAAATAGACAGATCGCTGAGATAGGTGCCTCACTGATTAAG
CATTGGTAACCGATTCTAGGTGCATTGGCGCAGAAAAAAATGCCTGATGCGACGCTGCGCGTCTTATACT
CCCACATATGCCAGATTCAGCAACGGATACGGCTTCCCCAACTTGCCCACTTCCATACGTGTCCTCCTTA
CCAGAAATTTATCCTTAAGATCGTTTAAACTCGACTCTGGCTCTATCGAATCTCCGTCGTTTCGAGCTTA
CGCGAACAGCCGTGGCGCTCATTTGCTCGTCGGGCATCGAATCTCGTCAGCTATCGTCAGCTTACCTTTT
TGGCAGCGATCGCGGCTCCCGACATCTTGGACCATTAGCTCCACAGGTATCTTCTTCCCTCTAGTGGTCA
TAACAGCAGCTTCAGCTACCTCTCAATTCAAAAAACCCCTCAAGACCCGTTTAGAGGCCCCAAGGGGTTA
TGCTATCAATCGTTGCGTTACACACACAAAAAACCAACACACATCCATCTTCGATGGATAGCGATTTTAT
TATCTAACTGCTGATCGAGTGTAGCCAGATCTAGTAATCAATTACGGGGTCATTAGTTCATAGCCCATAT
ATGGAGTTCCGCGTTACATAACTTACGGTAAATGGCCCGCCTGGCTGACCGCCCAACGACCCCCGCCCAT
TGACGTCAATAATGACGTATGTTCCCATAGTAACGCCAATAGGGACTTTCCATTGACGTCAATGGGTGGA
GTATTTACGGTAAACTGCCCACTTGGCAGTACATCAAGTGTATCATATGCCAAGTACGCCCCCTATTGAC
GTCAATGACGGTAAATGGCCCGCCTGGCATTATGCCCAGTACATGACCTTATGGGACTTTCCTACTTGGC
AGTACATCTACGTATTAGTCATCGCTATTACCATGCTGATGCGGTTTTGGCAGTACATCAATGGGCGTGG
ATAGCGGTTTGACTCACGGGGATTTCCAAGTCTCCACCCCATTGACGTCAATGGGAGTTTGTTTTGGCAC
CAAAATCAACGGGACTTTCCAAAATGTCGTAACAACTCCGCCCCATTGACGCAAATGGGCGGTAGGCGTG
TACGGTGGGAGGTCTATATAAGCAGAGCTGGTTTAGTGAACCGTCAGATCAGATCTTTGTCGATCCTACC
ATCCACTCGACACACCCGCCAGCGGCCGC
